Addgene plasmid #65099: pGL3-sbIL6P
Purpose: Luciferase reporter construct under the seabream IL6 promoter.
Depositing lab: Josep Planas. Depositing organization: Universitat de Barcelona. Publication: Transcriptional regulation of the gilthead seabream (Sparus aurata) interleukin-6 gene promoter. Castellana B, Marin-Juez R, Planas JV. Fish Shellfish Immunol. 2013 Jul;35(1):71-8. doi: 10.1016/j.fsi.2013.04.012. Epub 2013 Apr 18. PubMed 23602849.
Backbone
  Vector backbone: pGL3-basic
  Backbone manufacturer: Promega
  Backbone size w/o insert (bp): 4800
  Vector type: Luciferase
Growth in bacteria
  Bacterial resistance: Ampicillin, 100 μg/mL
  Growth temperature: 37°C
  Growth strain: DH5alpha
  Copy number: High Copy
Gene/Insert
  Gene/Insert name: interleukin-6 promoter (alt name: IL-6)
  Species: Seabream (Sparus aurata)
  Insert size (bp): 1100
  Cloning method: Restriction Enzyme; 5′ cloning site MluI (not destroyed); 3′ cloning site HindIII (not destroyed)
  Sequencing primers: 5′ RVprimer 3; 3′ LucNrev
Terms and licenses: Academic/Nonprofit Terms; Industry Terms: Not Available to Industry
How to cite: pGL3-sbIL6P was a gift from Josep Planas (Addgene plasmid # 65099 ; http://n2t.net/addgene:65099 ; RRID:Addgene_65099)
