[The description below was written by a language model from this plasmid's Addgene catalogue record.]
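Description:
pGL3-sbIL6P is a luciferase reporter plasmid built on the promoterless pGL3-basic backbone (about 4.8 kb without insert). It carries an approximately 1.1 kb fragment of the interleukin-6 (IL-6) gene promoter from the gilthead seabream, Sparus aurata. The fragment was inserted by restriction cloning between the MluI and HindIII sites of the multiple cloning site, and both sites remain intact, so the promoter can be excised or exchanged. The plasmid is maintained in E. coli at high copy number and selected with ampicillin.

pGL3-basic contains a firefly luciferase coding sequence with no eukaryotic promoter or enhancer of its own. Luciferase expression in transfected cells therefore depends on the transcriptional activity of whatever sequence is cloned upstream. In this construct the seabream IL-6 promoter sits directly ahead of the luciferase gene, so light output serves as a quantitative readout of promoter activity.

The stated purpose and the associated study on transcriptional regulation of this promoter indicate that the construct is used to examine how the fish IL-6 gene is controlled. A typical application of this kind of reporter is measuring the promoter's response to stimuli or signalling pathways in transient transfection assays. The record does not specify which regulatory elements lie within the fragment, what cell types were used, or the exact boundaries of the promoter relative to the transcription start site. No feature table is provided, so the details of the backbone elements are inferred from the named commercial vector and not from an annotated sequence.
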