>Addgene plasmid #65099 | pGL3-sbIL6P | addgene partial sequence | sequence record 113686 | Ppyralis-luc-R 5'-CAGCCCATATCGTTTCATAGCTTCT-3'
GATGTCCACCTCGATATGTGCATCTGTAAAAGCAATTGTTCCAGGAACCAGGGCGTATCTCTTCATAGCC
TTATGCAGTTGCTCTCCAGCGGTTCCATCTTCCAGCGGATAGAATGGCGCCGGGCCTTTCTTTATGTTTT
TGGCGTCTTCCATGGTGGCTTTACCAACAGTACCGGAATGCCAAGCTTTAATACGACTCACTATAGGGCG
AATTGGGCCCGACGTCGCATGCTCCCGGCCGCCATGGCGGCCGCGGGAATTCGATTCTGCTGCTGCTGCA
AGCACTTGTTGCTCTGATGCTGAGGGCCGTCAGGGTCGGAGGGAGCTGTCGTATCTTTACGATGGGCTGT
CATTTTATATTCTTCAGACCAGGAGGGATTTCCCTCCCTGCAACAGGCATGAAGTAGAAGTTTACGTCAA
GCATCCGGTTGGCTGTGGCTGATGATGGCTTCACTGATGGAATGTACATGTACTCTAGTACTTTGAGGTA
CTTGTACTTTACTGAAGTATTTTCATTTTCTCCTATGTTTTGCTTCCACTCTACAAAAACATCCTTTAGA
TTTCCCACATTCATTTGAGAACCTAAGTTACGAGTTACTTTTCAGAAGGTGGCACATCTTTATATTCATT
TATCTTGAAACAAAATAACAGAAAAACAGAAAATCACTTCGACTGATCGGCCGACCCTCAGTTTAAATAT
ACACGTGTGATAAATGTGTTATTTACTGTCAATTTGGTACCTTTCGATACACCTTCATCTGAAAACCTTT
ACTTTGAAGGGGCACTGAACTATTGTTTACAATGTAACGAGCTCATAAAACAAACTCAAACATTTGAATC
TTGTTGTCAGAACACCAGAGCGGTGGC
