>Addgene plasmid #65099 | pGL3-sbIL6P | addgene partial sequence | sequence record 113756 | RVprimer3 5'-CTAGCAAAATAGGCTGTCCC-3'
GGTGCCAGAACATTTCTCTATCGATAGGTACCGAGCTCTTACGCGTATTTAGGTGACACTATAGAATACT
CAAGCTATGCATCCAACGCGTTGGGAGCTCTCCCATATGGTCGACCTGCAGGCGGCCGCGAATTCACTAG
TGATTACTATAGGGCACGCGTGGTCGACGGCCCGGGCTGGTCTGCTCTCAGAAGAAGACAAGATCCCAGA
ACAATGTTTGAAGCTAGAATGGTGGCAGGGTCCGCCACATATAAACGCAGTAAAACAGTATAAAAGGTCA
GTTTGTTTATTCAGATCTTTATTTTTCGCTAAAACTACAGATTGCACCTTTAACTATGATTGACTTGAGA
CAGCAGAGATGGAAGCCGCTCTTCTGCTCTTGTCATCTTGAGAGTTGGCTCATCTCCACTGCTGCCATCA
TGATCGAAACCACCCGGTGTTGTGAAATGTGCCTCAGAGTCATACTTGAGTAAAAGTAAAGATTTTGTGT
TGAATGGTACTTTCAGTCCGAGTCAGCGTACGGATAGCACTCGAGCTAAAGTCTTAAAGGAGCAGTATGT
AGATCTGTGGACGACGTCGGCTGGACTCTTTAAAGCCTCAACAAACAGATAAACAAAGTGACCTTAAAGG
ACCACACAGTTTTACTTTGTTTATGTGTGGCGGACCCTGCCACCGCTCTGGTGTTCTGACAACAAGATTC
AAATGTTTGAGTTTGTTT
